Addgene plasmid #202083: pYS17
Purpose: Parent vector for producing universal minicircle donors for mNeonGreen N-terminal knock-in
Depositing lab: Daniel Dickinson. Depositing organization: University of Texas at Austin. Publication: Efficient and rapid fluorescent protein knock-in with universal donors in mouse embryonic stem cells. Shi Y, Kopparapu N, Ohler L, Dickinson DJ. Development. 2023 May 15;150(10):dev201367. doi: 10.1242/dev.201367. Epub 2023 May 25. PubMed 37129004.
Backbone
  Vector backbone: MN100A-1
  Backbone manufacturer: System Biosciences
  Vector type: CRISPR
  Selectable markers: Puromycin
Growth in bacteria
  Bacterial resistance: Kanamycin, 50 μg/mL
  Growth temperature: 30°C
  Growth strain: NEB Stable
  Copy number: High Copy
Gene/Insert
  Gene/Insert name: NT PuroR-T2A-mNG Minicircle Parent
  Species: Synthetic
  Promoter: None
  Tag / fusion protein: mNeonGreen (N terminal on insert)
  Cloning method: Gibson Cloning
Terms and licenses: Academic/Nonprofit Terms; Industry Terms: Not Available to Industry
Depositor comments: IMPORTANT: This plasmid is shipped from Addgene in NEB Stable cells, but these cells are NOT suitable for minicircle production. You will need to purchase ZYCY10P3S2T cells separately, and transform the plasmid into that host strain, to produce minicircles.
How to cite: pYS17 was a gift from Daniel Dickinson (Addgene plasmid # 202083 ; http://n2t.net/addgene:202083 ; RRID:Addgene_202083)
