[The description below was written by a language model from this plasmid's Addgene catalogue record and pLannotate feature annotations shown in this document.]
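Description:
pYS17 is a minicircle parent plasmid built on the MN100A-1 backbone and catalogued as a CRISPR-type vector. It serves as the starting material for making universal minicircle donors that knock mNeonGreen into the N-terminus of endogenous genes, an approach developed for mouse embryonic stem cells. In bacteria it replicates from a high-copy ColE1/pUC-type origin and is selected with kanamycin through a Tn5-derived NeoR/KanR gene. The backbone also carries rrnB T1 and T2 terminators, a bom region, and fragments of rop, araC and an AmpR promoter.

The payload lies between a φC31 attB site and a φC31 attP site. Recombination between these sites by φC31 integrase in a dedicated producer strain excises the intervening segment as a small circular DNA lacking the bacterial origin and resistance gene. The record notes that the strain in which the plasmid is supplied is not suitable for this step, so a minicircle-producing host is required. The cassette has no promoter of its own, so expression after integration would depend on the targeted locus.

The insert name lists the cassette as PuroR-T2A-mNeonGreen. The feature table, however, places the mNeonGreen coding sequence upstream of the puromycin N-acetyltransferase (pac) gene on the linear parent map. This is not necessarily a contradiction, because circularisation joins the ends of the excised segment and the order read in the donor depends on where the circle is opened. The T2A element is not annotated. It would let the puromycin marker and the mNeonGreen-tagged protein be made as separate polypeptides from one transcript, allowing puromycin enrichment of correctly tagged cells. A short capTEV tag fragment is also annotated outside the cassette, and is probably an incidental match.
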