Features (pLannotate 1.2.2; 15 found; start..end, strand, type, name):
    785..802     -  CDS            capTEV™ (fragment): composite tag for in vivo biotinylation, TEV protease cleavage, and 6xHis tagging
    823..856     +  protein_bind   attB: minimal attB site for the φC31 integrase (Groth et al., 2000) phage φC31 integrase
    964..1671    +  CDS            mNeonGreen: mNeonGreen is a basic (constitutively fluorescent) green/yellow fluorescent protein published in 2013, derived from Branchiostoma lanceolatum. It is reported to be a very rapidly-maturing monomer with moderate acid sensitivity.
   1723..2319    +  CDS            pac: PUAC_STRAD - Protein predicted: Swiss-Prot protein existence level 4. Detoxification of puromycin. From Streptomyces alboniger.
   2341..2380    +  protein_bind   phage φC31 attP (fragment): attachment site of phage φC31 phage φC31 integrase
   2467..3261    -  CDS            NeoR/KanR: aminoglycoside phosphotransferase from Tn5; aph(3')-II (or nptII); confers resistance to neomycin, kanamycin, and G418 (Geneticin®)
   3293..3565    -  CDS            tnpA (fragment): TN5P_ECOLX - Also known as tnp. Experimental evidence at protein level: Swiss-Prot protein existence level 1. Mediates transposition of transposon Tn5 by a 'cut and paste' mechanism. First, the monomeric transposase binds the 19 bp inverted DNA repeats flanking the transposon. Then, dimerization of the DNA- bound transposase creates a synaptic DNA complex. After nicking of the first DNA strand, excision of the transposon proceeds through a series of intermediates. The transposase then mediates the insertion of the transposon at a new site by strand transfer. The activity of the wild- type tran
   3676..3791    +  ncRNA          5S rRNA: Accession: RF00001 - 5S ribosomal RNA
   3795..3881    +  terminator     rrnB T1 terminator: Escherichia coli rrnB; transcription terminator T1 from the E. coli rrnB gene
   3973..4000    +  terminator     rrnB T2 terminator: transcription terminator T2 from the E. coli rrnB gene
   4019..4063    +  promoter       AmpR promoter (fragment): bla
   4134..4722    +  rep_origin     ori: high-copy-number ColE1/pMB1/pBR322/pUC origin of replication
   4908..5048    -  misc_feature   bom: basis of mobility region from pBR322
   5150..5190    -  CDS            rop (fragment): Rop protein, which maintains plasmids at low copy number; rop
   5312..5602    -  CDS            araC (fragment): L-arabinose regulatory protein; araC
>Addgene plasmid #202083 | pYS17 | addgene full sequence | sequence record 409950 | Addgene NGS Result
TCTTCTCTCATCCGCCAAAACAGCCAAGCTGGAGACCGTTTGACATTACCCTGTTATCCCTAGATACATT
ACCCTGTTATCCCAGATGACATACCCTGTTATCCCTAGATGACATTACCCTGTTATCCCAGATGACATTA
CCCTGTTATCCCTAGATACATTACCCTGTTATCCCAGATGACATACCCTGTTATCCCTAGATGACATTAC
CCTGTTATCCCAGATGACATTACCCTGTTATCCCTAGATACATTACCCTGTTATCCCAGATGACATACCC
TGTTATCCCTAGATGACATTACCCTGTTATCCCAGATGACATTACCCTGTTATCCCTAGATACATTACCC
TGTTATCCCAGATGACATACCCTGTTATCCCTAGATGACATTACCCTGTTATCCCAGATGACATTACCCT
GTTATCCCTAGATACATTACCCTGTTATCCCAGATGACATACCCTGTTATCCCTAGATGACATTACCCTG
TTATCCCAGATGACATTACCCTGTTATCCCTAGATACATTACCCTGTTATCCCAGATGACATACCCTGTT
ATCCCTAGATGACATTACCCTGTTATCCCAGATGACATTACCCTGTTATCCCTAGATACATTACCCTGTT
ATCCCAGATGACATACCCTGTTATCCCTAGATGACATTACCCTGTTATCCCAGATGACATTACCCTGTTA
TCCCTAGATACATTACCCTGTTATCCCAGATGACATACCCTGTTATCCCTAGATGACATTACCCTGTTAT
CCCAGATAAACTCAATGATGATGATGATGATGGTCGAGACTCAGCGGCCGCGGTGCCAGGGCGTGCCCTT
GGGCTCCCCGGGCGCGACTAGTGTGACGCTGCTGACCCCTTTCTTTCCCTTCTGCAGGGTTCCGGAGGAG
AGGGCAGAGGAAGTCTGCTAACATGCGGTGACGTCGAGGAGAATCCTGGCCCAATGGTTAGTAAAGGTGA
GGAGGACAACATGGCAAGTCTCCCCGCTACTCACGAACTTCATATCTTCGGCTCCATAAACGGGGTTGAC
TTTGATATGGTAGGGCAGGGAACAGGGAATCCTAATGACGGCTATGAAGAGCTCAATTTGAAGTCAACCA
AGGGTGATCTCCAGTTCTCACCCTGGATTCTGGTCCCACATATAGGTTACGGATTCCACCAGTACCTTCC
TTACCCTGATGGGATGAGTCCATTTCAAGCTGCCATGGTAGATGGTAGCGGGTACCAGGTCCATCGCACT
ATGCAGTTTGAAGACGGTGCTTCATTGACTGTTAATTACCGCTACACATACGAAGGCTCTCACATTAAAG
GCGAAGCCCAGGTAAAAGGCACAGGATTTCCCGCTGACGGACCTGTTATGACAAATTCCCTGACCGCAGC
AGACTGGTGCAGGAGTAAAAAGACTTATCCCAATGATAAGACAATTATCAGTACATTCAAGTGGAGCTAT
ACTACCGGCAACGGCAAAAGATATCGAAGTACAGCCCGGACAACTTATACATTTGCTAAACCAATGGCCG
CTAATTATCTCAAAAATCAACCCATGTACGTCTTCAGAAAAACAGAGCTGAAACACAGTAAGACAGAGCT
TAATTTTAAAGAATGGCAAAAGGCCTTCACCGATGTTATGGGCATGGATGAGCTCTACAAAGGGTCTGGT
GGCAGTGGAGGGGGATCCGGGCCAGTACCCAAAAAGCGGGGGATGACTGAATACAAGCCTACTGTCAGGT
TGGCTACAAGAGACGACGTTCCTAGAGCCGTGAGAACTCTGGCTGCAGCCTTCGCCGACTACCCCGCCAC
GAGACACACCGTTGACCCAGATCGGCATATTGAGAGAGTGACTGAACTGCAGGAGCTGTTTCTTACAAGA
GTTGGCCTCGACATAGGCAAGGTGTGGGTGGCGGACGACGGCGCCGCCGTGGCCGTCTGGACCACTCCCG
AATCAGTTGAGGCTGGCGCCGTATTCGCTGAGATCGGCCCGAGAATGGCTGAGCTCAGCGGGAGTAGGCT
CGCGGCACAGCAGCAAATGGAGGGACTGCTGGCACCACACAGGCCCAAAGAACCCGCCTGGTTCCTGGCA
ACCGTCGGTGTATCTCCCGATCATCAGGGGAAAGGTCTGGGCTCTGCCGTAGTGCTCCCTGGCGTGGAGG
CAGCTGAGAGAGCAGGAGTACCTGCCTTCTTGGAGACCTCCGCTCCAAGGAATCTTCCCTTCTATGAACG
GTTGGGCTTCACCGTGACAGCCGACGTGGAAGTCCCCGAAGGCCCCCGCACTTGGTGCATGACGAGGAAG
CCTGGAGCGGTAAGTCGACTCGTTGGGCCCGCCCCAACTGGGGTAACCTTTGAGTTCTCTCAGTTGGGGG
TAATCAGCATCATGATGTGGTACCACATCATGATGCTGATTATAAGAATGCGGCCGCCACACTCTAGTGG
ATCTCGAGTTAATAATTCAGAAGAACTCGTCAAGAAGGCGATAGAAGGCGATGCGCTGCGAATCGGGAGC
GGCGATACCGTAAAGCACGAGGAAGCGGTCAGCCCATTCGCCGCCAAGCTCTTCAGCAATATCACGGGTA
GCCAACGCTATGTCCTGATAGCGGTCCGCCACACCCAGCCGGCCACAGTCGATGAATCCAGAAAAGCGGC
CATTTTCCACCATGATATTCGGCAAGCAGGCATCGCCATGGGTCACGACGAGATCCTCGCCGTCGGGCAT
GCTCGCCTTGAGCCTGGCGAACAGTTCGGCTGGCGCGAGCCCCTGATGCTCTTCGTCCAGATCATCCTGA
TCGACAAGACCGGCTTCCATCCGAGTACGTGCTCGCTCGATGCGATGTTTCGCTTGGTGGTCGAATGGGC
AGGTAGCCGGATCAAGCGTATGCAGCCGCCGCATTGCATCAGCCATGATGGATACTTTCTCGGCAGGAGC
AAGGTGAGATGACAGGAGATCCTGCCCCGGCACTTCGCCCAATAGCAGCCAGTCCCTTCCCGCTTCAGTG
ACAACGTCGAGCACAGCTGCGCAAGGAACGCCCGTCGTGGCCAGCCACGATAGCCGCGCTGCCTCGTCTT
GCAGTTCATTCAGGGCACCGGACAGGTCGGTCTTGACAAAAAGAACCGGGCGCCCCTGCGCTGACAGCCG
GAACACGGCGGCATCAGAGCAGCCGATTGTCTGTTGTGCCCAGTCATAGCCGAATAGCCTCTCCACCCAA
GCGGCCGGAGAACCTGCGTGCAATCCATCTTGTTCAATCATGCGAAACGATCCTCATCCTGTCTCTTGAT
CAGAGCTTGATCCCCTGCGCCATCAGATCCTTGGCGGCAAGAAAGCCATCCAGTTTACTTTGCAGGGCTT
CCCAACCTTACCAGAGGGCGCCCCAGCTGGCAATTCCGGTTCGCTTGCTGTCCATAAAACCGCCCAGTCT
AGCTATCGCCATGTAAGCCCACTGCAAGCTACCTGCTTTCTCTTTGCGCTTGCGTTTTCCCTTGTCCAGA
TAGCCCAGTAGCTGACATTCATCCGGGGTCAGCACCGTTTCTGCGGACTGGCTTTCTACGCGCTCGAGGG
GGGGCCAAACGGTCTCCAGCTTGGCTGTTTTGGCGGATGAGAGAAGATTTTCAGCCTGATACAGATTAAA
TCAGAACGCAGAAGCGGTCTGATAAAACAGAATTTGCCTGGCGGCAGTAGCGCGGTGGTCCCACCTGACC
CCATGCCGAACTCAGAAGTGAAACGCCGTAGCGCCGATGGTAGTGTGGGGTCTCCCCATGCGAGAGTAGG
GAACTGCCAGGCATCAAATAAAACGAAAGGCTCAGTCGAAAGACTGGGCCTTTCGTTTTATCTGTTGTTT
GTCGGTGAACGCTCTCCTGAGTAGGACAAATCCGCCGGGAGCGGATTTGAACGTTGCGAAGCAACGGCCC
GGAGGGTGGCGGGCAGGACGCCCGCCATAAACTGCCAGGCATCAAATTAAGCAGAAGGCCATCCTGACGG
ATGGCCTTTTTGCGTTTCTACAAACTCTTTTGTTTATTTTTCTAAATACATTCAAATATGTATCCGCTCA
TGACCAAAATCCCTTAACGTGAGTTTTCGTTCCACTGAGCGTCAGACCCCGTAGAAAAGATCAAAGGATC
TTCTTGAGATCCTTTTTTTCTGCGCGTAATCTGCTGCTTGCAAACAAAAAAACCACCGCTACCAGCGGTG
GTTTGTTTGCCGGATCAAGAGCTACCAACTCTTTTTCCGAAGGTAACTGGCTTCAGCAGAGCGCAGATAC
CAAATACTGTCCTTCTAGTGTAGCCGTAGTTAGGCCACCACTTCAAGAACTCTGTAGCACCGCCTACATA
CCTCGCTCTGCTAATCCTGTTACCAGTGGCTGCTGCCAGTGGCGATAAGTCGTGTCTTACCGGGTTGGAC
TCAAGACGATAGTTACCGGATAAGGCGCAGCGGTCGGGCTGAACGGGGGGTTCGTGCACACAGCCCAGCT
TGGAGCGAACGACCTACACCGAACTGAGATACCTACAGCGTGAGCTATGAGAAAGCGCCACGCTTCCCGA
AGGGAGAAAGGCGGACAGGTATCCGGTAAGCGGCAGGGTCGGAACAGGAGAGCGCACGAGGGAGCTTCCA
GGGGGAAACGCCTGGTATCTTTATAGTCCTGTCGGGTTTCGCCACCTCTGACTTGAGCGTCGATTTTTGT
GATGCTCGTCAGGGGGGCGGAGCCTATGGAAAAACGCCAGCAACGCGGCCTTTTTACGGTTCCTGGCCTT
TTGCTGGCCTTTTGCTCACATGTTCTTTCCTGCGTTATCCCCTGATTCTGTGGATAACCGTATTACCGCC
TTTGAGTGAGCTGATACCGCTCGCCGCAGCCGAACGACCGAGCGCAGCGAGTCAGTGAGCGAGGAAGCGG
AAGAGCGCCTGATGCGGTATTTTCTCCTTACGCATCTGTGCGGTATTTCACACCGCATATGGTGCACTCT
CAGTACAATCTGCTCTGATGCCGCATAGTTAAGCCAGTATACACTCCGCTATCGCTACGTGACTGGGTCA
TGGCTGCGCCCCGACACCCGCCAACACCCGCTGACGCGCCCTGACGGGCTTGTCTGCTCCCGGCATCCGC
TTACAGACAAGCTGTGACCGTCTCCGGGAGCTGCATGTGTCAGAGGTTTTCACCGTCATCACCGAAACGC
GCGAGGCAGCAGATCAATTCGCGCGCGAAGGCGAAGCGGCATGCATAATGTGCCTGTCAAATGGACGAAG
CAGGGATTCTGCAAACCCTATGCTACTCCGTCAAGCCGTCAATTGTCTGATTCGTTACCAATTATGACAA
CTTGACGGCTACATCATTCACTTTTTCTTCACAACCGGCACGGAACTCGCTCGGGCTGGCCCCGGTGCAT
TTTTTAAATACCCGCGAGAAATAGAGTTGATCGTCAAAACCAACATTGCGACCGACGGTGGCGATAGGCA
TCCGGGTGGTGCTCAAAAGCAGCTTCGCCTGGCTGATACGTTGGTCCTCGCGCCAGCTTAAGACGCTAAT
CCCTAACTGCTGGCGGAAAAGATGTGACAGACGCGACGGCGACAAGCAAACATGCTGTGCGACGCTGGCG
AT
